Addgene plasmid #58841: pAAV-Syn-CsChR-GFP
Purpose: AAV expression of CsChR-GFP under the Syn promoter
Depositing lab: Edward Boyden. Depositing organization: Massachusetts Institute of Technology. Publication: Independent optical excitation of distinct neural populations. Klapoetke NC, Murata Y, Kim SS, Pulver SR, Birdsey-Benson A, Cho YK, Morimoto TK, Chuong AS, Carpenter EJ, Tian Z, Wang J, Xie Y, Yan Z, Zhang Y, Chow BY, Surek B, Melkonian M, Jayaraman V, Constantine-Paton M, Wong GK, Boyden ES. Nat Methods. 2014 Mar;11(3):338-46. doi: 10.1038/nmeth.2836. Epub 2014 Feb 9. PubMed 24509633.
Backbone
  Vector backbone: AAV
  Backbone size w/o insert (bp): 4368
  Total vector size (bp): 6141
  Vector type: Mammalian Expression, AAV
Growth in bacteria
  Bacterial resistance: Ampicillin, 100 μg/mL
  Growth temperature: 37°C
  Growth strain: NEB Stable
  Growth instructions: Stbl3 at 30C (use carbenicillin if using Stbl3) OR DH5a at 37C (use ampicillin if using DH5a)
  Copy number: Low Copy
Gene/Insert
  Gene/Insert name: CsChR-GFP (alt names: ChR87-GFP; Chloromonas subdivisa channelrhodopsin)
  Species: Chloromonas subdivisa
  Insert size (bp): 1773
  GenBank ID: KF992078
  Promoter: Syn
  Tag / fusion protein: GFP (C terminal on insert)
  Cloning method: Restriction Enzyme; 5′ cloning site BamHI (not destroyed); 3′ cloning site EcoRI (not destroyed)
  Sequencing primers: 5′ CTGCGTATGAGTGCAAG; 3′ cagcgtatccacatagcg
Terms and licenses: Academic/Nonprofit Terms; Industry Terms: Not Available to Industry
Depositor comments: Plasmid is sequenced completely by the depositing lab except for part of the 5' ITR.
How to cite: pAAV-Syn-CsChR-GFP was a gift from Edward Boyden (Addgene plasmid # 58841 ; http://n2t.net/addgene:58841 ; RRID:Addgene_58841)
