[The description below was written by a language model from this plasmid's Addgene catalogue record and pLannotate feature annotations shown in this document.]
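Description:
pAAV-Syn-CsChR-GFP is an adeno-associated virus transfer plasmid of 6,141 bp, built to express a green-fluorescent-tagged channelrhodopsin in neurons. It is propagated in E. coli through a ColE1/pUC-type origin and selected with ampicillin via the β-lactamase gene. An f1 phage origin is also present. Although the annotated origin is of the high-copy type, the catalogue lists the plasmid as low copy. The recommendation of recombination-deficient strains reflects the usual instability of ITR-containing plasmids. Two AAV2 inverted terminal repeats flank the expression cassette and define the segment that is replicated and packaged into AAV particles when rep/cap and helper functions are supplied in trans. One ITR is annotated only as a fragment, and the depositor notes that part of the 5′ ITR was not fully sequenced.

Between the ITRs, the human synapsin I promoter restricts expression to neurons. It drives a 1,773 bp insert, cloned between BamHI and EcoRI sites, that encodes CsChR (also called ChR87), a channelrhodopsin from the alga Chloromonas subdivisa, fused at its C terminus to EGFP. The automated annotation does not recognise the opsin itself. It marks only a short match to the related CoChR in that region, which is most likely sequence homology rather than a second opsin. Downstream, a WPRE enhances transcript stability and expression, and a bovine growth hormone polyadenylation signal terminates the message. Short lacZα, lacI and SV40 large T hits appear to be backbone remnants without a functional role. The construct is used for transfection or AAV-mediated delivery of a light-gated cation channel, which allows optical excitation of neurons, with GFP fluorescence reporting which cells express it.
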