Features (pLannotate 1.2.2; 15 found; start..end, strand, type, name):
    182..770     -  rep_origin     ori: high-copy-number ColE1/pMB1/pBR322/pUC origin of replication
    941..1801    -  CDS            AmpR: β-lactamase; bla; confers resistance to ampicillin, carbenicillin, and related antibiotics
   1802..1906    -  promoter       AmpR promoter: bla
   1959..2387    -  rep_origin     f1 ori (sequence partly withheld): f1 bacteriophage origin of replication; arrow indicates direction of (+) strand synthesis
   2392..2461    -  CDS            lacZα (fragment): LacZα fragment of β-galactosidase; lacZ fragment
   2456..2588    -  repeat_region  AAV2 ITR (fragment): inverted terminal repeat of adeno-associated virus serotype 2 inverted
   2688..3135    +  promoter       hSyn promoter: human synapsin I promoter; confers neuron-specific expression (Kügler et al., 2003)
   4111..4139    +  CDS            CoChR (fragment): high-photocurrent channelrhodopsin from Chloromonas oogama (Shemesh et al., 2017)
   4210..4926    +  CDS            EGFP: the original enhanced GFP (Yang et al., 1996) mammalian codon-optimized
   4927..4951    +  misc_feature   MCS (fragment): pBluescript multiple cloning site
   4951..5539    +  misc_feature   WPRE: woodchuck hepatitis virus posttranscriptional regulatory element
   5580..5787    +  polyA_signal   bGH poly(A) signal: bovine growth hormone polyadenylation signal
   5818..5886    -  CDS            large T antigen (fragment): large T antigen from SV40 (simian virus 40)
   5957..6090    +  repeat_region  AAV2 ITR: inverted terminal repeat of adeno-associated virus serotype 2 inverted
   6084..6140    -  CDS            lacI (fragment): lac repressor; lacI; The lac repressor binds to the lac operator to inhibit transcription in E. coli. This inhibition can be relieved by adding lactose or isopropyl-β-D-thiogalactopyranoside (IPTG).
>Addgene plasmid #58841 | pAAV-Syn-CsChR-GFP | depositor full sequence | sequence record 91166 | pAAV-Syn-CsChR-GFP sequence 6141 bps
CTTCCGCTTCCTCGCTCACTGACTCGCTGCGCTCGGTCGTTCGGCTGCGGCGAGCGGTATCAGCTCACTC
AAAGGCGGTAATACGGTTATCCACAGAATCAGGGGATAACGCAGGAAAGAACATGTGAGCAAAAGGCCAG
CAAAAGGCCAGGAACCGTAAAAAGGCCGCGTTGCTGGCGTTTTTCCATAGGCTCCGCCCCCCTGACGAGC
ATCACAAAAATCGACGCTCAAGTCAGAGGTGGCGAAACCCGACAGGACTATAAAGATACCAGGCGTTTCC
CCCTGGAAGCTCCCTCGTGCGCTCTCCTGTTCCGACCCTGCCGCTTACCGGATACCTGTCCGCCTTTCTC
CCTTCGGGAAGCGTGGCGCTTTCTCATAGCTCACGCTGTAGGTATCTCAGTTCGGTGTAGGTCGTTCGCT
CCAAGCTGGGCTGTGTGCACGAACCCCCCGTTCAGCCCGACCGCTGCGCCTTATCCGGTAACTATCGTCT
TGAGTCCAACCCGGTAAGACACGACTTATCGCCACTGGCAGCAGCCACTGGTAACAGGATTAGCAGAGCG
AGGTATGTAGGCGGTGCTACAGAGTTCTTGAAGTGGTGGCCTAACTACGGCTACACTAGAAGAACAGTAT
TTGGTATCTGCGCTCTGCTGAAGCCAGTTACCTTCGGAAAAAGAGTTGGTAGCTCTTGATCCGGCAAACA
AACCACCGCTGGTAGCGGTGGTTTTTTTGTTTGCAAGCAGCAGATTACGCGCAGAAAAAAAGGATCTCAA
GAAGATCCTTTGATCTTTTCTACGGGGTCTGACGCTCAGTGGAACGAAAACTCACGTTAAGGGATTTTGG
TCATGAGATTATCAAAAAGGATCTTCACCTAGATCCTTTTAAATTAAAAATGAAGTTTTAAATCAATCTA
AAGTATATATGAGTAAACTTGGTCTGACAGTTACCAATGCTTAATCAGTGAGGCACCTATCTCAGCGATC
TGTCTATTTCGTTCATCCATAGTTGCCTGACTCCCCGTCGTGTAGATAACTACGATACGGGAGGGCTTAC
CATCTGGCCCCAGTGCTGCAATGATACCGCGAGACCCACGCTCACCGGCTCCAGATTTATCAGCAATAAA
CCAGCCAGCCGGAAGGGCCGAGCGCAGAAGTGGTCCTGCAACTTTATCCGCCTCCATCCAGTCTATTAAT
TGTTGCCGGGAAGCTAGAGTAAGTAGTTCGCCAGTTAATAGTTTGCGCAACGTTGTTGCCATTGCTACAG
GCATCGTGGTGTCACGCTCGTCGTTTGGTATGGCTTCATTCAGCTCCGGTTCCCAACGATCAAGGCGAGT
TACATGATCCCCCATGTTGTGCAAAAAAGCGGTTAGCTCCTTCGGTCCTCCGATCGTTGTCAGAAGTAAG
TTGGCCGCAGTGTTATCACTCATGGTTATGGCAGCACTGCATAATTCTCTTACTGTCATGCCATCCGTAA
GATGCTTTTCTGTGACTGGTGAGTACTCAACCAAGTCATTCTGAGAATAGTGTATGCGGCGACCGAGTTG
CTCTTGCCCGGCGTCAATACGGGATAATACCGCGCCACATAGCAGAACTTTAAAAGTGCTCATCATTGGA
AAACGTTCTTCGGGGCGAAAACTCTCAAGGATCTTACCGCTGTTGAGATCCAGTTCGATGTAACCCACTC
GTGCACCCAACTGATCTTCAGCATCTTTTACTTTCACCAGCGTTTCTGGGTGAGCAAAAACAGGAAGGCA
AAATGCCGCAAAAAAGGGAATAAGGGCGACACGGAAATGTTGAATACTCATACTCTTCCTTTTTCAATAT
TATTGAAGCATTTATCAGGGTTATTGTCTCATGAGCGGATACATATTTGAATGTATTTAGAAAAATAAAC
AAATAGGGGTTCCGCGCACATTTCCCCGAAAAGTGCCACCTAAATTGTAAGCGTTAATATTTTGTTAAAA
TTCGCGTTAAATTTTTGTTAAATCAGCTCATTTTTTAACCAATAGGCCGAAATCGGCAAAATCCCTTATA
AATCAAAAGAATAGACCGAGATAGGGT
[37 nt withheld, positions 2058-2094]
AAAGAACGTGGACTCCAACGTCAAAGG
[49 nt withheld, positions 2122-2170]
T
[91 nt withheld, positions 2172-2262]
G
[124 nt withheld, positions 2264-2387]
CCCATTCGCCATTCAGGCTGCGCAACTGTTGGGAAGGGCGATCGGTGCGGGCCTCTTCGCTATTACGCCA
GCTGCGCGCTCGCTCGCTCACTGAGGCCGCCCGGGCAAAGCCCGGGCGTCGGGCGACCTTTGGTCGCCCG
GCCTCAGTGAGCGAGCGAGCGCGCAGAGAGGGAGTGGCCAACTCCATCACTAGGGGTTCCTTGTAGTTAA
TGATTAACCCGCCATGCTACTTATCTACGTAGCCATGCTCTAGGAAGATCGTAGGTTAATTAATCTAGAC
TGCAGAGGGCCCTGCGTATGAGTGCAAGTGGGTTTTAGGACCAGGATGAGGCGGGGTGGGGGTGCCTACC
TGACGACCGACCCCGACCCACTGGACAAGCACCCAACCCCCATTCCCCAAATTGCGCATCCCCTATCAGA
GAGGGGGAGGGGAAACAGGATGCGGCGAGGCGCGTGCGCACTGCCAGCTTCAGCACCGCGGACAGTGCCT
TCGCCCCCGCCTGGCGGCGCGCGCCACCGCCGCCTCAGCACTGAAGGCGCGCTGACGTCACTCGCCGGTC
CCCCGCAAACTCCCCTTCCCGGCCACCTTGGTCGCGTCCGCGCCGCCGCCGGCCCAGCCGGACCGCACCA
CGCGAGGCGCGAGATAGGGGGGCACGGGCGCGACCATCTGCGCTGCGGCGCCGGCGACTCAGCGCTGCCT
CAGTCTGCGGTGGGCAGCGGAGGAGTCGTGTCGTGCCTGAGAGCGCAGTCGAGAGGATCCGCCACCATGA
GCAGACTGGTCGCCGCTTCTTGGCTGCTGGCTCTCCTCCTCTGCGGAATTACCAGCACAACAACAGCCTC
TAGCGCCCCAGCAGCTTCTTCTACAGACGGAACAGCCGCCGCAGCAGTGTCTCACTACGCCATGAACGGC
TTCGACGAGCTGGCTAAAGGAGCCGTGGTGCCAGAAGACCACTTTGTCTGCGGACCAGCCGACAAGTGCT
ATTGCTCCGCTTGGCTGCACAGCCACGGAAGCAAGGAGGAGAAGACCGCCTTCACCGTCATGCAGTGGAT
CGTGTTCGCCGTCTGCATCATCAGCCTGCTGTTCTACGCCTACCAGACTTGGAGGGCTACTTGCGGTTGG
GAGGAGGTGTACGTGACCATCATCGAGCTGGTCCACGTCTGCTTCGGACTCTGGCACGAGGTCGATAGCC
CTTGTACCCTGTACCTGAGCACAGGCAACATGGTCCTCTGGCTGAGATACGCCGAGTGGCTGCTGACTTG
CCCCGTGATCCTGATCCACCTGAGCAACCTGACCGGCATGAAGAACGACTACAACAAGCGGACCATGGCC
CTGCTGGTGTCAGACGTGGGCTGTATCGTGTGGGGAACAACAGCCGCCCTGAGCACCGATTTCGTGAAGA
TCATCTTCTTCTTCCTGGGCCTGCTGTACGGCTTCTACACCTTCTACGCCGCCGCCAAGATCTACATCGA
GGCCTACCACACCGTGCCCAAGGGCATTTGTAGACAGCTCGTGCGGCTGCAGGCCTACGACTTCTTCTTC
ACTTGGAGCATGTTCCCCATCCTGTTCATGGTCGGCCCAGAGGGATTCGGCAAGATCACCGCCTACAGCA
GCGGAATCGCCCACGAAGTGTGCGATCTGCTGAGCAAGAACCTCTGGGGCCTGATGGGCCACTTCATCCG
CGTGAAGATCCACGAGCACATCCTGGTGCACGGCAACATCACCAAGAAGACCAAGGTCAACGTGGCCGGC
GACATGGTGGAACTGGACACCTACGTGGACCAGGACGAGGAACACGACGAGGGAGCGGCACCGGTAGTAG
CAGTGAGCAAGGGCGAGGAGCTGTTCACCGGGGTGGTGCCCATCCTGGTCGAGCTGGACGGCGACGTAAA
CGGCCACAAGTTCAGCGTGTCCGGCGAGGGCGAGGGCGATGCCACCTACGGCAAGCTGACCCTGAAGTTC
ATTTGCACCACCGGCAAGCTGCCCGTGCCCTGGCCCACCCTCGTGACCACCCTGACCTACGGCGTGCAGT
GCTTCAGCCGCTACCCCGACCACATGAAGCAGCACGACTTCTTCAAGTCCGCCATGCCCGAAGGCTACGT
CCAGGAGCGCACCATCTTCTTCAAGGACGACGGCAACTACAAGACCCGCGCCGAGGTGAAGTTCGAGGGC
GACACCCTGGTGAACCGCATCGAGCTGAAGGGCATCGACTTCAAGGAGGACGGCAACATCCTGGGGCACA
AGCTGGAGTACAACTACAACAGCCACAACGTCTATATCATGGCCGACAAGCAGAAGAACGGCATCAAGGT
GAACTTCAAGATCCGCCACAACATCGAGGACGGCAGCGTGCAGCTCGCCGACCACTACCAGCAGAACACC
CCCATCGGCGACGGCCCCGTGCTGCTGCCCGACAACCACTACCTGAGCACCCAGTCCGCCCTGAGCAAAG
ACCCCAACGAGAAGCGCGATCACATGGTCCTGCTGGAGTTCGTGACCGCCGCCGGGATCACTCTCGGCAT
GGACGAGCTGTACAAGTAAGAATTCGATATCAAGCTTATCGATAATCAACCTCTGGATTACAAAATTTGT
GAAAGATTGACTGGTATTCTTAACTATGTTGCTCCTTTTACGCTATGTGGATACGCTGCTTTAATGCCTT
TGTATCATGCTATTGCTTCCCGTATGGCTTTCATTTTCTCCTCCTTGTATAAATCCTGGTTGCTGTCTCT
TTATGAGGAGTTGTGGCCCGTTGTCAGGCAACGTGGCGTGGTGTGCACTGTGTTTGCTGACGCAACCCCC
ACTGGTTGGGGCATTGCCACCACCTGTCAGCTCCTTTCCGGGACTTTCGCTTTCCCCCTCCCTATTGCCA
CGGCGGAACTCATCGCCGCCTGCCTTGCCCGCTGCTGGACAGGGGCTCGGCTGTTGGGCACTGACAATTC
CGTGGTGTTGTCGGGGAAATCATCGTCCTTTCCTTGGCTGCTCGCCTGTGTTGCCACCTGGATTCTGCGC
GGGACGTCCTTCTGCTACGTCCCTTCGGCCCTCAATCCAGCGGACCTTCCTTCCCGCGGCCTGCTGCCGG
CTCTGCGGCCTCTTCCGCGTCTTCGCCTTCGCCCTCAGACGAGTCGGATCTCCCTTTGGGCCGCCTCCCC
GCATCGATACCGTCGACCCGGGCGGCCGCTCATAAAGCTCGACTGTGCCTTCTAGTTGCCAGCCATCTGT
TGTTTGCCCCTCCCCCGTGCCTTCCTTGACCCTGGAAGGTGCCACTCCCACTGTCCTTTCCTAATAAAAT
GAGGAAATTGCATCGCATTGTCTGAGTAGGTGTCATTCTATTCTGGGGGGTGGGGTGGGGCAGGACAGCA
AGGGGGAGGATTGGGAAGACAATAGCAGGCATGCTGGGGATGCGGTCCGGACTGTACAATTGCATTCATT
TTATGTTTCAGGTTCAGGGGGAGATGTGGGAGGTTTTTTAAAGCAAGTAAAACCTCTACAAATGTGGTAA
AATCGATAAGGATCTTCCTAGAGCATGGCTACGTAGATAAGTAGCATGGCGGGTTAATCATTAACTACAA
GGAACCCCTAGTGATGGAGTTGGCCACTCCCTCTCTGCGCGCTCGCTCGCTCACTGAGGCCGGGCGACCA
AAGGTCGCCCGACGCCCGGGCTTTGCCCGGGCGGCCTCAGTGAGCGAGCGAGCGCGCAGCTGCATTAATG
AATCGGCCAACGCGCGGGGAGAGGCGGTTTGCGTATTGGGCGCT
