>Addgene plasmid #58841 | pAAV-Syn-CsChR-GFP | addgene partial sequence | sequence record 94174 | WPRE-R 5'-CATAGCGTAAAAGGAGCAACA-3'
GTCAATCTTTCACAAATTTTGTAATCCAGAGGTTGATTATCGATAAGCTTGATATCGAATTCTTACTTGT
ACAGCTCGTCCATGCCGAGAGTGATCCCGGCGGCGGTCACGAACTCCAGCAGGACCATGTGATCGCGCTT
CTCGTTGGGGTCTTTGCTCAGGGCGGACTGGGTGCTCAGGTAGTGGTTGTCGGGCAGCAGCACGGGGCCG
TCGCCGATGGGGGTGTTCTGCTGGTAGTGGTCGGCGAGCTGCACGCTGCCGTCCTCGATGTTGTGGCGGA
TCTTGAAGTTCACCTTGATGCCGTTCTTCTGCTTGTCGGCCATGATATAGACGTTGTGGCTGTTGTAGTT
GTACTCCAGCTTGTGCCCCAGGATGTTGCCGTCCTCCTTGAAGTCGATGCCCTTCAGCTCGATGCGGTTC
ACCAGGGTGTCGCCCTCGAACTTCACCTCGGCGCGGGTCTTGTAGTTGCCGTCGTCCTTGAAGAAGATGG
TGCGCTCCTGGACGTAGCCTTCGGGCATGGCGGACTTGAAGAAGTCGTGCTGCTTCATGTGGTCGGGGTA
GCGGCTGAAGCACTGCACGCCGTAGGTCAGGGTGGTCACGAGGGTGGGCCAGGGCACGGGCAGCTTGCCG
GTGGTGCAAATGAACTTCAGGGTCAGCTTGCCGTAGGTGGCATCGCCCTCGCCCTCGCCGGACACGCTGA
ACTTGTGGCCGTTTACGTCGCCGTCCAGCTCGACCAGGATGGGCACCACCCCGGTGAACAGCTCCTCGCC
CTTGCTCACTGCTACTACCGGTGCCGCTCCCTCGTCGTGTTCCTCGTCCTGGTCCACGTAGGTGTCCAGT
TCCACCATGTCGCCGGCCACGTTGACCTTGGTCTTCTTGGTGATGTTGCCGTGCACCAGGATGTGCTCGT
GGATCTTCACGCGGATGAAGTGGCCCATCAGGCCCCAGAGGTTCTTGCTCAGCAGATCGCACACTTCGTG
GGCGATTCCGCTGCTGTAGGCGGTGATCTTGCCGAATCCCTCTGGGCCGACCATGAACAGGATGGGGAAC
ATGCTCCAAGTGAAGAAGAAGTC
