>Addgene plasmid #58841 | pAAV-Syn-CsChR-GFP | addgene partial sequence | sequence record 94176 | hSyn1pro-F 5'-gcaagtgggttttaggacca-3'
GGGTGCCTACCTGACGACCGACCCCGACCCACTGGACAAGCACCCAACCCCCATTCCCCAAATTGCGCAT
CCCCTATCAGAGAGGGGGAGGGGAAACAGGATGCGGCGAGGCGCGTGCGCACTGCCAGCTTCAGCACCGC
GGACAGTGCCTTCGCCCCCGCCTGGCGGCGCGCGCCACCGCCGCCTCAGCACTGAAGGCGCGCTGACGTC
ACTCGCCGGTCCCCCGCAAACTCCCCTTCCCGGCCACCTTGGTCGCGTCCGCGCCGCCGCCGGCCCAGCC
GGACCGCACCACGCGAGGCGCGAGATAGGGGGGCACGGGCGCGACCATCTGCGCTGCGGCGCCGGCGACT
CAGCGCTGCCTCAGTCTGCGGTGGGCAGCGGAGGAGTCGTGTCGTGCCTGAGAGCGCAGTCGAGAGGATC
CGCCACCATGAGCAGACTGGTCGCCGCTTCTTGGCTGCTGGCTCTCCTCCTCTGCGGAATTACCAGCACA
ACAACAGCCTCTAGCGCCCCAGCAGCTTCTTCTACAGACGGAACAGCCGCCGCAGCAGTGTCTCACTACG
CCATGAACGGCTTCGACGAGCTGGCTAAAGGAGCCGTGGTGCCAGAAGACCACTTTGTCTGCGGACCAGC
CGACAAGTGCTATTGCTCCGCTTGGCTGCACAGCCACGGAAGCAAGGAGGAGAAGACCGCCTTCACCGTC
ATGCAGTGGATCGTGTTCGCCGTCTGCATCATCAGCCTGCTGTTCTACGCCTACCAGACTTGGAGGGCTA
CTTGCGGTTGGGAGGAGGTGTACGTGACCATCATCGAGCTGGTCCACGTCTGCTTCGGACTCTGGCACGA
GGTCGATAGCCCTTGTACCCTGTACCTGAGCACAGGCAACATGGTCCTCTGGCTGAGATACGCCGAGTGG
CTGCTGACTTGCCCCGTGATCCTGATCCACCTGAGCAACCTGACCGGCATGAAGAACGACTACAACAAGC
GGACCATGGCCCTGCTGGTGTCAGACGTGGGCTGTATCGTGTGGGGAACAACAGCCGCCCTGAGCACCGA
TTTCGTGAAGATCATCTTCTTCTTCCTGGGCCTGCTGTACGGCTTCTACACCTTCTACGCCGCCGCCAAG
A
