>Addgene plasmid #58841 | pAAV-Syn-CsChR-GFP | addgene partial sequence | sequence record 133364 | EGFP-N 5'-CGTCGCCGTCCAGCTCGACCAG-3'
GCTCCTCGCCCTTGCTCACTGCTACTACCGGTGCCGCTCCCTCGTCGTGTTCCTCGTCCTGGTCCACGTA
GGTGTCCAGTTCCACCATGTCGCCGGCCACGTTGACCTTGGTCTTCTTGGTGATGTTGCCGTGCACCAGG
ATGTGCTCGTGGATCTTCACGCGGATGAAGTGGCCCATCAGGCCCCAGAGGTTCTTGCTCAGCAGATCGC
ACACTTCGTGGGCGATTCCGCTGCTGTAGGCGGTGATCTTGCCGAATCCCTCTGGGCCGACCATGAACAG
GATGGGGAACATGCTCCAAGTGAAGAAGAAGTCGTAGGCCTGCAGCCGCACGAGCTGTCTACAAATGCCC
TTGGGCACGGTGTGGTAGGCCTCGATGTAGATCTTGGCGGCGGCGTAGAAGGTGTAGAAGCCGTACAGCA
GGCCCAGGAAGAAGAAGATGATCTTCACGAAATCGGTGCTCAGGGCGGCTGTTGTTCCCCACACGATACA
GCCCACGTCTGACACCAGCAGGGCCATGGTCCGCTTGTTGTAGTCGTTCTTCATGCCGGTCAGGTTGCTC
AGGTGGATCAGGATCACGGGGCAAGTCAGCAGCCACTCGGCGTATCTCAGCCAGAGGACCATGTTGCCTG
TGCTCAGGTACAGGGTACAAGGGCTATCGACCTCGTGCCAGAGTCCGAAGCAGACGTGGACCAGCTCGAT
GATGGTCACGTACACCTCCTCCCAACCGCAAGTAGCCCTCCAAGTCTGGTAGGCGTAGAACAGCAGGCTG
ATGATGCAGACGGCGAACACGATCCACTGCATGACGGTGAAGGCGGTCTTCTCCTCCTTGCTTCCGTGGC
TGTGCAGCCAAGCGGAGCAATAGCACTTGTCGGCTGGTCCGCAGACAAAGTGGTCTTCTGGCACCACGGC
TCCTTTAGCCAGCTCGTCGAAGCCGTTCATGGCGTAGTGAGACACTGCTGCGGCGGCTGTTCCGTCTGTA
GAAGAAGCTGCTGGGGCGCTAGAGGCTGTTGTTGTGCTGGTAATTCCGCAGAGGAGGAGAGCCAGCAGCC
AAGAAGCGGCGACCAGTCTGCTCATGGTGGCGGATCCTCTCGACTGCGCTCT
